>Addgene plasmid #29354 | pCR8-DJ1-WT | addgene partial sequence | sequence record 34751 | 29354 with M13pUC-fwd
ATGATTTTATTTTGACTGATAGTGACCTGTTCGTTGCAACAAATTGATGAGCAATGCTTTTTTATAATGC
CAACTTTGTACAAAAAAGCAGGCTCCGAATTCGCCCTTGAATTCATGGCTTCCAAAAGAGCTCTGGTCAT
CCTGGCTAAAGGAGCAGAGGAAATGGAGACGGTCATCCCTGTAGATGTCATGAGGCGAGCTGGGATTAAG
GTCACCGTTGCAGGCCTGGCTGGAAAAGACCCAGTACAGTGTAGCCGTGATGTGGTCATTTGTCCTGATG
CCAGCCTTGAAGATGCAAAAAAAGAGGGACCATATGATGTGGTGGTTCTACCAGGAGGTAATCTGGGCGC
ACAGAATTTATCTGAGTCTGCTGCTGTGAAGGAGATACTGAAGGAGCAGGAAAACCGGAAGGGCCTGATA
GCCGCCATCTGTGCAGGTCCTACTGCTCTGTTGGCTCATGAAATAGGTTTTGGAAGTAAAGTTACAACAC
ACCCTCTTGCTAAAGACAAAATGATGAATGGAGGTCATTACACCTACTCTGAGAATCGTGTGGAAAAAGA
CGGCCTGATTCTTACAAGCCGGGGGCCTGGGACCAGCTTCGAGTTTGCGCTTGCAATTGTTGAAGCCCTG
AATGGCAAGGAGGTGGCGGCTCAAGTGAAGGCTCCACTTGTTCTTAAAGACTAGCTCGAGAAGGGCGAAT
TCGACCCAGCTTTCTTGTACAAAGTTGGCATTATAAAAAATAATTGCTCATCAATTTGTTGCAACGAACA
GGTCACTATCAGTCAAAATAAAATCATTATTTGCCATCCAGCTGATATCCCCTATAGTGAGTCG
