[The description below was written by a language model from this plasmid's Addgene catalogue record.]
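Description:
pCR8-DJ1-WT is a Gateway entry clone built on the Invitrogen pCR8/GW/TOPO backbone (2817 bp without insert) and carrying the wild-type human DJ-1 coding sequence, the product of the PARK7 gene. It is a bacterial cloning plasmid rather than an expression vector. It is propagated in standard E. coli cloning strains such as DH5alpha and selected with spectinomycin. The record lists the copy number as unknown and gives no feature table, so the origin of replication and other backbone elements are not itemised.

The DJ1 insert sits between the attL1 and attL2 recombination sites, both recorded as intact. These sites allow an LR recombination reaction to transfer the open reading frame, in a defined orientation, into any attR-containing Gateway destination vector. That destination vector then supplies the promoter, any epitope or fluorescent tags, and host-appropriate selection. The record names no promoter driving DJ1 and no tags within the entry clone, and it does not say whether the insert retains a stop codon, which affects compatibility with C-terminal fusions. An M13 forward primer site in the backbone is listed for sequencing into the insert.

As the "WT" designation suggests, this plasmid serves as the wild-type reference. The associated publication examined how DJ-1 mutations and polymorphisms affect protein stability and subcellular localization. Its typical use is as a source clone for generating DJ-1 expression constructs for studies of this Parkinson's disease-linked protein. Distribution is limited to academic and nonprofit users.
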