Addgene plasmid #29354: pCR8-DJ1-WT
Depositing lab: Mark Cookson. Depositing organization: National Institute on Aging (NIA). Publication: Effects of DJ-1 mutations and polymorphisms on protein stability and subcellular localization. Blackinton J, Ahmad R, Miller DW, van der Brug MP, Canet-Aviles RM, Hague SM, Kaleem M, Cookson MR. Brain Res Mol Brain Res. 2005 Mar 24. 134(1):76-83. 10.1016/j.molbrainres.2004.09.004 PubMed 15790532.
Backbone
  Vector backbone: pCR8/GW/TOPO
  Backbone manufacturer: Invitrogen
  Backbone size w/o insert (bp): 2817
  Vector type: Entry Vector
Growth in bacteria
  Bacterial resistance: Spectinomycin, 50 μg/mL
  Growth temperature: 37°C
  Growth strain: DH5alpha
  Copy number: Unknown
Gene/Insert
  Gene/Insert name: DJ1
  Species: H. sapiens (human)
  GenBank ID: AF021819
  Entrez Gene: PARK7 (a.k.a. DJ-1, DJ1, GATD2, HEL-S-67p)
  Cloning method: Restriction Enzyme; 5′ cloning site attL1 (not destroyed); 3′ cloning site attL2 (not destroyed)
  Sequencing primers: 5′ M13_puc_Fwd
Terms and licenses: Academic/Nonprofit Terms; Industry Terms: Not Available to Industry
How to cite: pCR8-DJ1-WT was a gift from Mark Cookson (Addgene plasmid # 29354 ; http://n2t.net/addgene:29354 ; RRID:Addgene_29354)
